>Addgene plasmid #101911 | pET_BGL2 | depositor full sequence | sequence record 192844 | pET_BGL2 sequence 7401 bps
ATCTCGATCCCGCGAAATTAATACGACTCACTATAGGGGAATTGTGAGCGGATAACAATTCCCCTCTAGA
AATAATTTTGTTTAACTTTAAGAAGGAGATATACCATGGACCCGTATGAAGATCCGCGTCTGCCGGTTGA
AGCACGTATTGAAGATCTGCTGGGTCGTATGACCCTGGAAGAAAAAGCAGGTATGCTGTTTCATACCGGT
CTGGGTATGAATCCGGATGGCACCCTGCAAGAAGGTGACGGCACCTTTGGTCGTGCAAGCACCACCGAAC
TGGTTACCCGTAAACTGCTGAATCATTTTAATGTTTGGGCAGTTGCAGATCCTCGTCCGATGGCAGAATG
GTATAATCGTCTGCAGGCACTGGCAGAAGGCACCCGTCTGGGCATTCCGATTACCATTAGCAGCGATCCA
CGTCATAGCTATAGCAATAATCCGGCAGCAAGCCTGTTTGCAGGTCGTTTTAGCAAATGGCCTGAACCGA
TTGGTCTGGCAGCAATTGGTGATGAAGAACTGGTTCGTGCATTTGGTGATATTGCACGTCAAGAATATCT
GGCAGTTGGTATTCGTGTTGCACTGCATCCGATGGCCGATCTGGCAACCGAACCGCGTTGGGCACGCATT
GCAGGTACTTTTGGTGAAGATGCACATCTGGCAGCCCATCTGGTTGCAGCATATATCAAAGGTTTTCAGG
GTGAAAATCTGGGTCCGCATAGCGTTGCATGTATGACCAAACATTTTCCTGGTGGTGGTCCGCAGAAAGA
TGGCGAAGATCCTCATTTTCCGTATGGTCGTGAACAGGTTTATCCGGGTAATAACTTTGAGTATCATCTG
ATTCCGTTTGAAGCAGCATTTGAAGCCGGTACAGCACAGATTATGCCGTATTATGGTATGCCGGTTGGCC
TGCCTTTTGAAGAAGTTGGTTTTGGTTTTAATCGTGATGTTATTGCAGGTCTGCTGCGTCAGCGTTATGG
CTTTCAGGGCGTTGTTTGTACCGATTGGGGTCTGCTGACCGATCATCGTATGGGTGATCGTGTTCTGAGC
GCACGTGCATGGGGTGTTGAACATCTGAGCCTGGAAGATCGTGTGCTGAAAGCACTGGATGCCGGTGTTG
ATCAGTTTGGTGGTGAAAGCTGTCCGGAAGTTGTTGTTCAGCTGGTTCGTAGCGGTCGCCTGCCGGAAGA
ACGTCTGGATGTTAGCGTTCGTCGCCTGCTGCGTGATAAATTTCGTCTGGGTCTGTTTGATAACCCGTTT
GTTGATCCGGAAGAAGCAGAACGCGTTGTTGGTCAAGAAGCATTTGTTCGCGCAGGCGAAGCAGCACAGC
GTCGTAGCATTGTTCTGCTGGTGAATGGTGAAACCAGCAGCGGTCGTACCCTGCCGATGCGTGAAGGTAT
TCGTCTGTATGTTGAAGGCGTTGATCCGCAGGTTGCAAGCCGTTATGCACAGGTTGTTGATACACCGGAA
GGTGCAGATGCAGCATTTATTCGTTTACAGGCACCGTATGAACATCGTGATAATCTGCCGCTGGAAGCAT
TTTTTCATGCAGGTAATCTGAGCTTTCCGGAACCGGAACAGCGTCGCATTCTGGATTTACTGCGTCGTGT
TCCGACCGTTGTTCAGATTTATCTGGATCGTCCGGCAGTTATTCCGGAAATTGCACGTGAAAGCGCAGCA
CTGCTGGCAGATTTTGGTGCAAGTGATGAAGCAGTTCTGGATGTGGCATTTGGTCGTCATAAACCTGGTG
GTCGTCTGCCATTTGAAATGCCGAGCAGCATGGATGCAGTTCGTAAACAGCTGCCTGATGTTCCGTGTGA
TAGTGAAGATCCACTGTTTCCGATCGGTCATGGTCTGACCCTGTAGGGATCCGGCTGCTAACAAAGCCCG
AAAGGAAGCTGAGTTGGCTGCTGCCACCGCTGAGCAATAACTAGCATAACCCCTTGGGGCCTCTAAACGG
GTCTTGAGGGGTTTTTTGCTGAAAGGAGGAACTATATCCGGATATCCCGCAAGAGGCCCGGCAGTACCGG
CATAACCAAGCCTATGCCTACAGCATCCAGGGTGACGGTGCCGAGGATGACGATGAGCGCATTGTTAGAT
TTCATACACGGTGCCTGACTGCGTTAGCAATTTAACTGTGATAAACTACCGCATTAAAGCTTATCGATGA
TAAGCTGTCAAACATGAGAATTCTTGAAGACGAAAGGGCCTCGTGATACGCCTATTTTTATAGGTTAATG
TCATGATAATAATGGTTTCTTAGACGTCAGGTGGCACTTTTCGGGGAAATGTGCGCGGAACCCCTATTTG
TTTATTTTTCTAAATACATTCAAATATGTATCCGCTCATGAGACAATAACCCTGATAAATGCTTCAATAA
TATTGAAAAAGGAAGAGTATGAGTATTCAACATTTCCGTGTCGCCCTTATTCCCTTTTTTGCGGCATTTT
GCCTTCCTGTTTTTGCTCACCCAGAAACGCTGGTGAAAGTAAAAGATGCTGAAGATCAGTTGGGTGCACG
AGTGGGTTACATCGAACTGGATCTCAACAGCGGTAAGATCCTTGAGAGTTTTCGCCCCGAAGAACGTTTT
CCAATGATGAGCACTTTTAAAGTTCTGCTATGTGGCGCGGTATTATCCCGTGTTGACGCCGGGCAAGAGC
AACTCGGTCGCCGCATACACTATTCTCAGAATGACTTGGTTGAGTACTCACCAGTCACAGAAAAGCATCT
TACGGATGGCATGACAGTAAGAGAATTATGCAGTGCTGCCATAACCATGAGTGATAACACTGCGGCCAAC
TTACTTCTGACAACGATCGGAGGACCGAAGGAGCTAACCGCTTTTTTGCACAACATGGGGGATCATGTAA
CTCGCCTTGATCGTTGGGAACCGGAGCTGAATGAAGCCATACCAAACGACGAGCGTGACACCACGATGCC
TGCAGCAATGGCAACAACGTTGCGCAAACTATTAACTGGCGAACTACTTACTCTAGCTTCCCGGCAACAA
TTAATAGACTGGATGGAGGCGGATAAAGTTGCAGGACCACTTCTGCGCTCGGCCCTTCCGGCTGGCTGGT
TTATTGCTGATAAATCTGGAGCCGGTGAGCGTGGGTCTCGCGGTATCATTGCAGCACTGGGGCCAGATGG
TAAGCCCTCCCGTATCGTAGTTATCTACACGACGGGGAGTCAGGCAACTATGGATGAACGAAATAGACAG
ATCGCTGAGATAGGTGCCTCACTGATTAAGCATTGGTAACTGTCAGACCAAGTTTACTCATATATACTTT
AGATTGATTTAAAACTTCATTTTTAATTTAAAAGGATCTAGGTGAAGATCCTTTTTGATAATCTCATGAC
CAAAATCCCTTAACGTGAGTTTTCGTTCCACTGAGCGTCAGACCCCGTAGAAAAGATCAAAGGATCTTCT
TGAGATCCTTTTTTTCTGCGCGTAATCTGCTGCTTGCAAACAAAAAAACCACCGCTACCAGCGGTGGTTT
GTTTGCCGGATCAAGAGCTACCAACTCTTTTTCCGAAGGTAACTGGCTTCAGCAGAGCGCAGATACCAAA
TACTGTCCTTCTAGTGTAGCCGTAGTTAGGCCACCACTTCAAGAACTCTGTAGCACCGCCTACATACCTC
GCTCTGCTAATCCTGTTACCAGTGGCTGCTGCCAGTGGCGATAAGTCGTGTCTTACCGGGTTGGACTCAA
GACGATAGTTACCGGATAAGGCGCAGCGGTCGGGCTGAACGGGGGGTTCGTGCACACAGCCCAGCTTGGA
GCGAACGACCTACACCGAACTGAGATACCTACAGCGTGAGCTATGAGAAAGCGCCACGCTTCCCGAAGGG
AGAAAGGCGGACAGGTATCCGGTAAGCGGCAGGGTCGGAACAGGAGAGCGCACGAGGGAGCTTCCAGGGG
GAAACGCCTGGTATCTTTATAGTCCTGTCGGGTTTCGCCACCTCTGACTTGAGCGTCGATTTTTGTGATG
CTCGTCAGGGGGGCGGAGCCTATGGAAAAACGCCAGCAACGCGGCCTTTTTACGGTTCCTGGCCTTTTGC
TGGCCTTTTGCTCACATGTTCTTTCCTGCGTTATCCCCTGATTCTGTGGATAACCGTATTACCGCCTTTG
AGTGAGCTGATACCGCTCGCCGCAGCCGAACGACCGAGCGCAGCGAGTCAGTGAGCGAGGAAGCGGAAGA
GCGCCTGATGCGGTATTTTCTCCTTACGCATCTGTGCGGTATTTCACACCGCATATATGGTGCACTCTCA
GTACAATCTGCTCTGATGCCGCATAGTTAAGCCAGTATACACTCCGCTATCGCTACGTGACTGGGTCATG
GCTGCGCCCCGACACCCGCCAACACCCGCTGACGCGCCCTGACGGGCTTGTCTGCTCCCGGCATCCGCTT
ACAGACAAGCTGTGACCGTCTCCGGGAGCTGCATGTGTCAGAGGTTTTCACCGTCATCACCGAAACGCGC
GAGGCAGCTGCGGTAAAGCTCATCAGCGTGGTCGTGAAGCGATTCACAGATGTCTGCCTGTTCATCCGCG
TCCAGCTCGTTGAGTTTCTCCAGAAGCGTTAATGTCTGGCTTCTGATAAAGCGGGCCATGTTAAGGGCGG
TTTTTTCCTGTTTGGTCACTGATGCCTCCGTGTAAGGGGGATTTCTGTTCATGGGGGTAATGATACCGAT
GAAACGAGAGAGGATGCTCACGATACGGGTTACTGATGATGAACATGCCCGGTTACTGGAACGTTGTGAG
GGTAAACAACTGGCGGTATGGATGCGGCGGGACCAGAGAAAAATCACTCAGGGTCAATGCCAGCGCTTCG
TTAATACAGATGTAGGTGTTCCACAGGGTAGCCAGCAGCATCCTGCGATGCAGATCCGGAACATAATGGT
GCAGGGCGCTGACTTCCGCGTTTCCAGACTTTACGAAACACGGAAACCGAAGACCATTCATGTTGTTGCT
CAGGTCGCAGACGTTTTGCAGCAGCAGTCGCTTCACGTTCGCTCGCGTATCGGTGATTCATTCTGCTAAC
CAGTAAGGCAACCCCGCCAGCCTAGCCGGGTCCTCAACGACAGGAGCACGATCATGCGCACCCGTGGCCA
GGACCCAACGCTGCCCGAGATGCGCCGCGTGCGGCTGCTGGAGATGGCGGACGCGATGGATATGTTCTGC
CAAGGGTTGGTTTGCGCATTCACAGTTCTCCGCAAGAATTGATTGGCTCCAATTCTTGGAGTGGTGAATC
CGTTAGCGAGGTGCCGCCGGCTTCCATTCAGGTCGAGGTGGCCCGGCTCCATGCACCGCGACGCAACGCG
GGGAGGCAGACAAGGTATAGGGCGGCGCCTACAATCCATGCCAACCCGTTCCATGTGCTCGCCGAGGCGG
CATAAATCGCCGTGACGATCAGCGGTCCAGTGATCGAAGTTAGGCTGGTAAGAGCCGCGAGCGATCCTTG
AAGCTGTCCCTGATGGTCGTCATCTACCTGCCTGGACAGCATGGCCTGCAACGCGGGCATCCCGATGCCG
CCGGAAGCGAGAAGAATCATAATGGGGAAGGCCATCCAGCCTCGCGTCGCGAACGCCAGCAAGACGTAGC
CCAGCGCGTCGGCCGCCATGCCGGCGATAATGGCCTGCTTCTCGCCGAAACGTTTGGTGGCGGGACCAGT
GACGAAGGCTTGAGCGAGGGCGTGCAAGATTCCGAATACCGCAAGCGACAGGCCGATCATCGTCGCGCTC
CAGCGAAAGCGGTCCTCGCCGAAAATGACCCAGAGCGCTGCCGGCACCTGTCCTACGAGTTGCATGATAA
AGAAGACAGTCATAAGTGCGGCGACGATAGTCATGCCCCGCGCCCACCGGAAGGAGCTGACTGGGTTGAA
GGCTCTCAAGGGCATCGGTCGAGATCCCGGTGCCTAATGAGTGAGCTAACTTACATTAATTGCGTTGCGC
TCACTGCCCGCTTTCCAGTCGGGAAACCTGTCGTGCCAGCTGCATTAATGAATCGGCCAACGCGCGGGGA
GAGGCGGTTTGCGTATTGGGCGCCAGGGTGGTTTTTCTTTTCACCAGTGAGACGGGCAACAGCTGATTGC
CCTTCACCGCCTGGCCCTGAGAGAGTTGCAGCAAGCGGTCCACGCTGGTTTGCCCCAGCAGGCGAAAATC
CTGTTTGATGGTGGTTAACGGCGGGATATAACATGAGCTGTCTTCGGTATCGTCGTATCCCACTACCGAG
ATATCCGCACCAACGCGCAGCCCGGACTCGGTAATGGCGCGCATTGCGCCCAGCGCCATCTGATCGTTGG
CAACCAGCATCGCAGTGGGAACGATGCCCTCATTCAGCATTTGCATGGTTTGTTGAAAACCGGACATGGC
ACTCCAGTCGCCTTCCCGTTCCGCTATCGGCTGAATTTGATTGCGAGTGAGATATTTATGCCAGCCAGCC
AGACGCAGACGCGCCGAGACAGAACTTAATGGGCCCGCTAACAGCGCGATTTGCTGGTGACCCAATGCGA
CCAGATGCTCCACGCCCAGTCGCGTACCGTCTTCATGGGAGAAAATAATACTGTTGATGGGTGTCTGGTC
AGAGACATCAAGAAATAACGCCGGAACATTAGTGCAGGCAGCTTCCACAGCAATGGCATCCTGGTCATCC
AGCGGATAGTTAATGATCAGCCCACTGACGCGTTGCGCGAGAAGATTGTGCACCGCCGCTTTACAGGCTT
CGACGCCGCTTCGTTCTACCATCGACACCACCACGCTGGCACCCAGTTGATCGGCGCGAGATTTAATCGC
CGCGACAATTTGCGACGGCGCGTGCAGGGCCAGACTGGAGGTGGCAACGCCAATCAGCAACGACTGTTTG
CCCGCCAGTTGTTGTGCCACGCGGTTGGGAATGTAATTCAGCTCCGCCATCGCCGCTTCCACTTTTTCCC
GCGTTTTCGCAGAAACGTGGCTGGCCTGGTTCACCACGCGGGAAACGGTCTGATAAGAGACACCGGCATA
CTCTGCGACATCGTATAACGTTACTGGTTTCACATTCACCACCCTGAATTGACTCTCTTCCGGGCGCTAT
CATGCCATACCGCGAAAGGTTTTGCGCCATTCGATGGTGTCCGGGATCTCGACGCTCTCCCTTATGCGAC
TCCTGCATTAGGAAGCAGCCCAGTAGTAGGTTGAGGCCGTTGAGCACCGCCGCCGCAAGGAATGGTGCAT
GCAAGGAGATGGCGCCCAACAGTCCCCCGGCCACGGGGCCTGCCACCATACCCACGCCGAAACAAGCGCT
CATGAGCCCGAAGTGGCGAGCCCGATCTTCCCCATCGGTGATGTCGGCGATATAGGCGCCAGCAACCGCA
CCTGTGGCGCCGGTGATGCCGGCCACGATGCGTCCGGCGTAGAGGATCGAG
Features (pLannotate 1.2.2; 18 found; start..end, strand, type, name):
     19..37      +  promoter       T7 promoter: promoter for bacteriophage T7 RNA polymerase
     38..62      +  protein_bind   lac operator: The lac repressor binds to the lac operator to inhibit transcription in E. coli. This inhibition can be relieved by adding lactose or isopropyl-β-D-thiogalactopyranoside (IPTG). lac repressor encoded by lacI
     88..1857    +  CDS            bglC: BGLC_EMENI - Experimental evidence at protein level: Swiss-Prot protein existence level 1. Beta-glucosidases are one of a number of cellulolytic enzymes involved in the degradation of cellulosic biomass. Catalyzes the last step releasing glucose from the inhibitory cellobiose. From Emericella nidulans (strain FGSC A4 / ATCC 38163 / CBS 112.46 / NRRL 194 / M139) (Aspergillus nidulans).
   1874..1923    +  CDS            SET1 (fragment): solubility-enhancement tag derived from T7 phage gene 10B
   1931..1978    +  terminator     T7 terminator: transcription terminator for bacteriophage T7 RNA polymerase
   2001..2105    -  CDS            TcR (fragment): tetracycline efflux protein; tet; confers resistance to tetracycline
   2153..2181    -  promoter       tet promoter: E. coli promoter for tetracycline efflux protein gene
   2294..2398    +  promoter       AmpR promoter: bla
   2399..3259    +  CDS            AmpR: β-lactamase; bla; confers resistance to ampicillin, carbenicillin, and related antibiotics
   3430..4018    +  rep_origin     ori: high-copy-number ColE1/pMB1/pBR322/pUC origin of replication
   4204..4346    -  misc_feature   bom: basis of mobility region from pBR322
   4448..4639    -  CDS            rop: Rop protein, which maintains plasmids at low copy number; rop
   4656..5036    +  CDS            YPB1_ECOLX: Protein predicted: Swiss-Prot protein existence level 4. From Escherichia coli.
   5278..5902    -  CDS            TcR (fragment): tetracycline efflux protein; tet; confers resistance to tetracycline
   5917..5938    -  protein_bind   CAP binding site: CAP binding activates transcription in the presence of cAMP. E. coli catabolite activator protein
   5951..7033    -  CDS            lacI: lac repressor; lacI; The lac repressor binds to the lac operator to inhibit transcription in E. coli. This inhibition can be relieved by adding lactose or isopropyl-β-D-thiogalactopyranoside (IPTG).
   7034..7111    -  promoter       lacI promoter: lacI
   7119..7398    -  CDS            TcR (fragment): tetracycline efflux protein; tet; confers resistance to tetracycline
