>Addgene plasmid #101911 | pET_BGL2 | addgene full sequence | sequence record 197171 | Addgene NGS Result
ATTAATACGACTCACTATAGGGGAATTGTGAGCGGATAACAATTCCCCTCTAGAAATAATTTTGTTTAAC
TTTAAGAAGGAGATATACCATGGACCCGTATGAAGATCCGCGTCTGCCGGTTGAAGCACGTATTGAAGAT
CTGCTGGGTCGTATGACCCTGGAAGAAAAAGCAGGTATGCTGTTTCATACCGGTCTGGGTATGAATCCGG
ATGGCACCCTGCAAGAAGGTGACGGCACCTTTGGTCGTGCAAGCACCACCGAACTGGTTACCCGTAAACT
GCTGAATCATTTTAATGTTTGGGCAGTTGCAGATCCTCGTCCGATGGCAGAATGGTATAATCGTCTGCAG
GCACTGGCAGAAGGCACCCGTCTGGGCATTCCGATTACCATTAGCAGCGATCCACGTCATAGCTATAGCA
ATAATCCGGCAGCAAGCCTGTTTGCAGGTCGTTTTAGCAAATGGCCTGAACCGATTGGTCTGGCAGCAAT
TGGTGATGAAGAACTGGTTCGTGCATTTGGTGATATTGCACGTCAAGAATATCTGGCAGTTGGTATTCGT
GTTGCACTGCATCCGATGGCCGATCTGGCAACCGAACCGCGTTGGGCACGCATTGCAGGTACTTTTGGTG
AAGATGCACATCTGGCAGCCCATCTGGTTGCAGCATATATCAAAGGTTTTCAGGGTGAAAATCTGGGTCC
GCATAGCGTTGCATGTATGACCAAACATTTTCCTGGTGGTGGTCCGCAGAAAGATGGCGAAGATCCTCAT
TTTCCGTATGGTCGTGAACAGGTTTATCCGGGTAATAACTTTGAGTATCATCTGATTCCGTTTGAAGCAG
CATTTGAAGCCGGTACAGCACAGATTATGCCGTATTATGGTATGCCGGTTGGCCTGCCTTTTGAAGAAGT
TGGTTTTGGTTTTAATCGTGATGTTATTGCAGGTCTGCTGCGTCAGCGTTATGGCTTTCAGGGCGTTGTT
TGTACCGATTGGGGTCTGCTGACCGATCATCGTATGGGTGATCGTGTTCTGAGCGCACGTGCATGGGGTG
TTGAACATCTGAGCCTGGAAGATCGTGTGCTGAAAGCACTGGATGCCGGTGTTGATCAGTTTGGTGGTGA
AAGCTGTCCGGAAGTTGTTGTTCAGCTGGTTCGTAGCGGTCGCCTGCCGGAAGAACGTCTGGATGTTAGC
GTTCGTCGCCTGCTGCGTGATAAATTTCGTCTGGGTCTGTTTGATAACCCGTTTGTTGATCCGGAAGAAG
CAGAACGCGTTGTTGGTCAAGAAGCATTTGTTCGCGCAGGCGAAGCAGCACAGCGTCGTAGCATTGTTCT
GCTGGTGAATGGTGAAACCAGCAGCGGTCGTACCCTGCCGATGCGTGAAGGTATTCGTCTGTATGTTGAA
GGCGTTGATCCGCAGGTTGCAAGCCGTTATGCACAGGTTGTTGATACACCGGAAGGTGCAGATGCAGCAT
TTATTCGTTTACAGGCACCGTATGAACATCGTGATAATCTGCCGCTGGAAGCATTTTTTCATGCAGGTAA
TCTGAGCTTTCCGGAACCGGAACAGCGTCGCATTCTGGATTTACTGCGTCGTGTTCCGACCGTTGTTCAG
ATTTATCTGGATCGTCCGGCAGTTATTCCGGAAATTGCACGTGAAAGCGCAGCACTGCTGGCAGATTTTG
GTGCAAGTGATGAAGCAGTTCTGGATGTGGCATTTGGTCGTCATAAACCTGGTGGTCGTCTGCCATTTGA
AATGCCGAGCAGCATGGATGCAGTTCGTAAACAGCTGCCTGATGTTCCGTGTGATAGTGAAGATCCACTG
TTTCCGATCGGTCATGGTCTGACCCTGTAGGGATCCGGCTGCTAACAAAGCCCGAAAGGAAGCTGAGTTG
GCTGCTGCCACCGCTGAGCAATAACTAGCATAACCCCTTGGGGCCTCTAAACGGGTCTTGAGGGGTTTTT
TGCTGAAAGGAGGAACTATATCCGGATATCCCGCAAGAGGCCCGGCAGTACCGGCATAACCAAGCCTATG
CCTACAGCATCCAGGGTGACGGTGCCGAGGATGACGATGAGCGCATTGTTAGATTTCATACACGGTGCCT
GACTGCGTTAGCAATTTAACTGTGATAAACTACCGCATTAAAGCTTATCGATGATAAGCTGTCAAACATG
AGAATTCTTGAAGACGAAAGGGCCTCGTGATACGCCTATTTTTATAGGTTAATGTCATGATAATAATGGT
TTCTTAGACGTCAGGTGGCACTTTTCGGGGAAATGTGCGCGGAACCCCTATTTGTTTATTTTTCTAAATA
CATTCAAATATGTATCCGCTCATGAGACAATAACCCTGATAAATGCTTCAATAATATTGAAAAAGGAAGA
GTATGAGTATTCAACATTTCCGTGTCGCCCTTATTCCCTTTTTTGCGGCATTTTGCCTTCCTGTTTTTGC
TCACCCAGAAACGCTGGTGAAAGTAAAAGATGCTGAAGATCAGTTGGGTGCACGAGTGGGTTACATCGAA
CTGGATCTCAACAGCGGTAAGATCCTTGAGAGTTTTCGCCCCGAAGAACGTTTTCCAATGATGAGCACTT
TTAAAGTTCTGCTATGTGGCGCGGTATTATCCCGTGTTGACGCCGGGCAAGAGCAACTCGGTCGCCGCAT
ACACTATTCTCAGAATGACTTGGTTGAGTACTCACCAGTCACAGAAAAGCATCTTACGGATGGCATGACA
GTAAGAGAATTATGCAGTGCTGCCATAACCATGAGTGATAACACTGCGGCCAACTTACTTCTGACAACGA
TCGGAGGACCGAAGGAGCTAACCGCTTTTTTGCACAACATGGGGGATCATGTAACTCGCCTTGATCGTTG
GGAACCGGAGCTGAATGAAGCCATACCAAACGACGAGCGTGACACCACGATGCCTGCAGCAATGGCAACA
ACGTTGCGCAAACTATTAACTGGCGAACTACTTACTCTAGCTTCCCGGCAACAATTAATAGACTGGATGG
AGGCGGATAAAGTTGCAGGACCACTTCTGCGCTCGGCCCTTCCGGCTGGCTGGTTTATTGCTGATAAATC
TGGAGCCGGTGAGCGTGGGTCTCGCGGTATCATTGCAGCACTGGGGCCAGATGGTAAGCCCTCCCGTATC
GTAGTTATCTACACGACGGGGAGTCAGGCAACTATGGATGAACGAAATAGACAGATCGCTGAGATAGGTG
CCTCACTGATTAAGCATTGGTAACTGTCAGACCAAGTTTACTCATATATACTTTAGATTGATTTAAAACT
TCATTTTTAATTTAAAAGGATCTAGGTGAAGATCCTTTTTGATAATCTCATGACCAAAATCCCTTAACGT
GAGTTTTCGTTCCACTGAGCGTCAGACCCCGTAGAAAAGATCAAAGGATCTTCTTGAGATCCTTTTTTTC
TGCGCGTAATCTGCTGCTTGCAAACAAAAAAACCACCGCTACCAGCGGTGGTTTGTTTGCCGGATCAAGA
GCTACCAACTCTTTTTCCGAAGGTAACTGGCTTCAGCAGAGCGCAGATACCAAATACTGTCCTTCTAGTG
TAGCCGTAGTTAGGCCACCACTTCAAGAACTCTGTAGCACCGCCTACATACCTCGCTCTGCTAATCCTGT
TACCAGTGGCTGCTGCCAGTGGCGATAAGTCGTGTCTTACCGGGTTGGACTCAAGACGATAGTTACCGGA
TAAGGCGCAGCGGTCGGGCTGAACGGGGGGTTCGTGCACACAGCCCAGCTTGGAGCGAACGACCTACACC
GAACTGAGATACCTACAGCGTGAGCTATGAGAAAGCGCCACGCTTCCCGAAGGGAGAAAGGCGGACAGGT
ATCCGGTAAGCGGCAGGGTCGGAACAGGAGAGCGCACGAGGGAGCTTCCAGGGGGAAACGCCTGGTATCT
TTATAGTCCTGTCGGGTTTCGCCACCTCTGACTTGAGCGTCGATTTTTGTGATGCTCGTCAGGGGGGCGG
AGCCTATGGAAAAACGCCAGCAACGCGGCCTTTTTACGGTTCCTGGCCTTTTGCTGGCCTTTTGCTCACA
TGTTCTTTCCTGCGTTATCCCCTGATTCTGTGGATAACCGTATTACCGCCTTTGAGTGAGCTGATACCGC
TCGCCGCAGCCGAACGACCGAGCGCAGCGAGTCAGTGAGCGAGGAAGCGGAAGAGCGCCTGATGCGGTAT
TTTCTCCTTACGCATCTGTGCGGTATTTCACACCGCAATGGTGCACTCTCAGTACAATCTGCTCTGATGC
CGCATAGTTAAGCCAGTATACACTCCGCTATCGCTACGTGACTGGGTCATGGCTGCGCCCCGACACCCGC
CAACACCCGCTGACGCGCCCTGACGGGCTTGTCTGCTCCCGGCATCCGCTTACAGACAAGCTGTGACCGT
CTCCGGGAGCTGCATGTGTCAGAGGTTTTCACCGTCATCACCGAAACGCGCGAGGCAGCTGCGGTAAAGC
TCATCAGCGTGGTCGTGAAGCGATTCACAGATGTCTGCCTGTTCATCCGCGTCCAGCTCGTTGAGTTTCT
CCAGAAGCGTTAATGTCTGGCTTCTGATAAAGCGGGCCATGTTAAGGGCGGTTTTTTCCTGTTTGGTCAC
TGATGCCTCCGTGTAAGGGGGATTTCTGTTCATGGGGGTAATGATACCGATGAAACGAGAGAGGATGCTC
ACGATACGGGTTACTGATGATGAACATGCCCGGTTACTGGAACGTTGTGAGGGTAAACAACTGGCGGTAT
GGATGCGGCGGGACCAGAGAAAAATCACTCAGGGTCAATGCCAGCGCTTCGTTAATACAGATGTAGGTGT
TCCACAGGGTAGCCAGCAGCATCCTGCGATGCAGATCCGGAACATAATGGTGCAGGGCGCTGACTTCCGC
GTTTCCAGACTTTACGAAACACGGAAACCGAAGACCATTCATGTTGTTGCTCAGGTCGCAGACGTTTTGC
AGCAGCAGTCGCTTCACGTTCGCTCGCGTATCGGTGATTCATTCTGCTAACCAGTAAGGCAACCCCGCCA
GCCTAGCCGGGTCCTCAACGACAGGAGCACGATCATGCGCACCCGTGGCCAGGACCCAACGCTGCCCGAG
ATGCGCCGCGTGCGGCTGCTGGAGATGGCGGACGCGATGGATATGTTCTGCCAAGGGTTGGTTTGCGCAT
TCACAGTTCTCCGCAAGAATTGATTGGCTCCAATTCTTGGAGTGGTGAATCCGTTAGCGAGGTGCCGCCG
GCTTCCATTCAGGTCGAGGTGGCCCGGCTCCATGCACCGCGACGCAACGCGGGGAGGCAGACAAGGTATA
GGGCGGCGCCTACAATCCATGCCAACCCGTTCCATGTGCTCGCCGAGGCGGCATAAATCGCCGTGACGAT
CAGCGGTCCAATGATCGAAGTTAGGCTGGTAAGAGCCGCGAGCGATCCTTGAAGCTGTCCCTGATGGTCG
TCATCTACCTGCCTGGACAGCATGGCCTGCAACGCGGGCATCCCGATGCCGCCGGAAGCGAGAAGAATCA
TAATGGGGAAGGCCATCCAGCCTCGCGTCGCGAACGCCAGCAAGACGTAGCCCAGCGCGTCGGCCGCCAT
GCCGGCGATAATGGCCTGCTTCTCGCCGAAACGTTTGGTGGCGGGACCAGTGACGAAGGCTTGAGCGAGG
GCGTGCAAGATTCCGAATACCGCAAGCGACAGGCCGATCATCGTCGCGCTCCAGCGAAAGCGGTCCTCGC
CGAAAATGACCCAGAGCGCTGCCGGCACCTGTCCTACGAGTTGCATGATAAAGAAGACAGTCATAAGTGC
GGCGACGATAGTCATGCCCCGCGCCCACCGGAAGGAGCTGACTGGGTTGAAGGCTCTCAAGGGCATCGGT
CGAGATCCCGGTGCCTAATGAGTGAGCTAACTTACATTAATTGCGTTGCGCTCACTGCCCGCTTTCCAGT
CGGGAAACCTGTCGTGCCAGCTGCATTAATGAATCGGCCAACGCGCGGGGAGAGGCGGTTTGCGTATTGG
GCGCCAGGGTGGTTTTTCTTTTCACCAGTGAGACGGGCAACAGCTGATTGCCCTTCACCGCCTGGCCCTG
AGAGAGTTGCAGCAAGCGGTCCACGCTGGTTTGCCCCAGCAGGCGAAAATCCTGTTTGATGGTGGTTAAC
GGCGGGATATAACATGAGCTGTCTTCGGTATCGTCGTATCCCACTACCGAGATATCCGCACCAACGCGCA
GCCCGGACTCGGTAATGGCGCGCATTGCGCCCAGCGCCATCTGATCGTTGGCAACCAGCATCGCAGTGGG
AACGATGCCCTCATTCAGCATTTGCATGGTTTGTTGAAAACCGGACATGGCACTCCAGTCGCCTTCCCGT
TCCGCTATCGGCTGAATTTGATTGCGAGTGAGATATTTATGCCAGCCAGCCAGACGCAGACGCGCCGAGA
CAGAACTTAATGGGCCCGCTAACAGCGCGATTTGCTGGTGACCCAATGCGACCAGATGCTCCACGCCCAG
TCGCGTACCGTCTTCATGGGAGAAAATAATACTGTTGATGGGTGTCTGGTCAGAGACATCAAGAAATAAC
GCCGGAACATTAGTGCAGGCAGCTTCCACAGCAATGGCATCCTGGTCATCCAGCGGATAGTTAATGATCA
GCCCACTGACGCGTTGCGCGAGAAGATTGTGCACCGCCGCTTTACAGGCTTCGACGCCGCTTCGTTCTAC
CATCGACACCACCACGCTGGCACCCAGTTGATCGGCGCGAGATTTAATCGCCGCGACAATTTGCGACGGC
GCGTGCAGGGCCAGACTGGAGGTGGCAACGCCAATCAGCAACGACTGTTTGCCCGCCAGTTGTTGTGCCA
CGCGGTTGGGAATGTAATTCAGCTCCGCCATCGCCGCTTCCACTTTTTCCCGCGTTTTCGCAGAAACGTG
GCTGGCCTGGTTCACCACGCGGGAAACGGTCTGATAAGAGACACCGGCATACTCTGCGACATCGTATAAC
GTTACTGGTTTCACATTCACCACCCTGAATTGACTCTCTTCCGGGCGCTATCATGCCATACCGCGAAAGG
TTTTGCGCCATTCGATGGTGTCCGGGATCTCGACGCTCTCCCTTATGCGACTCCTGCATTAGGAAGCAGC
CCAGTAGTAGGTTGAGGCCGTTGAGCACCGCCGCCGCAAGGAATGGTGCATGCAAGGAGATGGCGCCCAA
CAGTCCCCCGGCCACGGGGCCTGCCACCATACCCACGCCGAAACAAGCGCTCATGAGCCCGAAGTGGCGA
GCCCGATCTTCCCCATCGGTGATGTCGGCGATATAGGCGCCAGCAACCGCACCTGTGGCGCCGGTGATGC
CGGCCACGATGCGTCCGGCGTAGAGGATCGAGATCTCGATCCCGCGAA
Features (pLannotate 1.2.2; 18 found; start..end, strand, type, name):
      3..21      +  promoter       T7 promoter: promoter for bacteriophage T7 RNA polymerase
     22..46      +  protein_bind   lac operator: The lac repressor binds to the lac operator to inhibit transcription in E. coli. This inhibition can be relieved by adding lactose or isopropyl-β-D-thiogalactopyranoside (IPTG). lac repressor encoded by lacI
     72..1841    +  CDS            bglC: BGLC_EMENI - Experimental evidence at protein level: Swiss-Prot protein existence level 1. Beta-glucosidases are one of a number of cellulolytic enzymes involved in the degradation of cellulosic biomass. Catalyzes the last step releasing glucose from the inhibitory cellobiose. From Emericella nidulans (strain FGSC A4 / ATCC 38163 / CBS 112.46 / NRRL 194 / M139) (Aspergillus nidulans).
   1858..1907    +  CDS            SET1 (fragment): solubility-enhancement tag derived from T7 phage gene 10B
   1915..1962    +  terminator     T7 terminator: transcription terminator for bacteriophage T7 RNA polymerase
   1985..2089    -  CDS            TcR (fragment): tetracycline efflux protein; tet; confers resistance to tetracycline
   2137..2165    -  promoter       tet promoter: E. coli promoter for tetracycline efflux protein gene
   2278..2382    +  promoter       AmpR promoter: bla
   2383..3243    +  CDS            AmpR: β-lactamase; bla; confers resistance to ampicillin, carbenicillin, and related antibiotics
   3414..4002    +  rep_origin     ori: high-copy-number ColE1/pMB1/pBR322/pUC origin of replication
   4188..4327    -  misc_feature   bom: basis of mobility region from pBR322
   4429..4620    -  CDS            rop: Rop protein, which maintains plasmids at low copy number; rop
   4637..5017    +  CDS            YPB1_ECOLX: Protein predicted: Swiss-Prot protein existence level 4. From Escherichia coli.
   5259..5883    -  CDS            TcR (fragment): tetracycline efflux protein; tet; confers resistance to tetracycline
   5898..5919    -  protein_bind   CAP binding site: CAP binding activates transcription in the presence of cAMP. E. coli catabolite activator protein
   5932..7014    -  CDS            lacI: lac repressor; lacI; The lac repressor binds to the lac operator to inhibit transcription in E. coli. This inhibition can be relieved by adding lactose or isopropyl-β-D-thiogalactopyranoside (IPTG).
   7015..7092    -  promoter       lacI promoter: lacI
   7100..7379    -  CDS            TcR (fragment): tetracycline efflux protein; tet; confers resistance to tetracycline
