[The description below was written by a language model from this plasmid's Addgene catalogue record and pLannotate feature annotations shown in this document.]
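Description:
pET_BGL2 is a bacterial expression plasmid built on the pET16b backbone that carries a β-glucosidase gene (bgl) from Thermobaculum terrenum for inducible production in E. coli. The roughly 1.76 kb coding sequence was inserted between the XbaI and BamHI sites, both retained, downstream of a T7 promoter fused to a lac operator and upstream of the T7 terminator. Transcription therefore depends on a host that supplies T7 RNA polymerase. The plasmid-borne lacI gene, with its own promoter, provides lac repressor that keeps the promoter silent until IPTG or lactose is added. The automated annotation labels the open reading frame by similarity to a fungal β-glucosidase (Aspergillus nidulans bglC). This reflects a homology match rather than the source, which the catalogue gives as T. terrenum. No affinity tag is annotated on the enzyme. The short gene 10-derived fragment called between the insert and the terminator is probably residual pET vector sequence rather than a fusion partner.

The plasmid is maintained through a pBR322-type ColE1 origin accompanied by bom and the rop gene, consistent with the low copy number listed, and is selected with ampicillin via β-lactamase. Several tetracycline-resistance fragments and the tet promoter are non-functional remnants of the pBR322 lineage. Both the depositor and sequencing-derived full sequences are about 7.4 kb with matching feature layouts, whereas the catalogue states a total size of 8160 bp, a discrepancy the record does not explain. The construct is classed under synthetic biology, and the associated publication concerns an automated induction microfluidics system, which suggests it served as an IPTG-inducible enzyme expression test case. β-Glucosidases hydrolyse cellobiose to glucose in cellulose breakdown.
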