Addgene plasmid #101911: pET_BGL2
Purpose: Expresses a β-glucosidase gene from Thermobaculum terrenum in E. coli under the control of the pET system.
Depositing lab: Steve Shih. Depositing organization: Concordia University. Publication: An Automated Induction Microfluidics System for Synthetic Biology. Husser MC, Vo PQN, Sinha H, Ahmadi F, Shih SCC. ACS Synth Biol. 2018 Mar 16;7(3):933-944. doi: 10.1021/acssynbio.8b00025. Epub 2018 Mar 8. PubMed 29516725.
Backbone
  Vector backbone: pET16b
  Backbone size w/o insert (bp): 5711
  Total vector size (bp): 8160
  Vector type: Bacterial Expression, Synthetic Biology
Growth in bacteria
  Bacterial resistance: Ampicillin, 100 μg/mL
  Growth temperature: 37°C
  Growth strain: DH5alpha
  Copy number: Low Copy
Gene/Insert
  Gene/Insert name: β-glucosidase (alt name: bgl)
  Species: Thermobaculum terrenum
  Insert size (bp): 1761
  GenBank ID: WP_041425608.1
  Promoter: T7+LacO
  Cloning method: Restriction Enzyme; 5′ cloning site XbaI (not destroyed); 3′ cloning site BamHI (not destroyed)
  Sequencing primers: 5′ ttcccctctagaaataattttgtttaactttaagaag; 3′ gcagccggatccCTACAG
Terms and licenses: Academic/Nonprofit Terms; Industry Terms: Not Available to Industry
How to cite: pET_BGL2 was a gift from Steve Shih (Addgene plasmid # 101911 ; http://n2t.net/addgene:101911 ; RRID:Addgene_101911)
